>Addgene plasmid #22793 | p-miR-Report + MT miR-181 BS in CDX2 3UTR | depositor partial sequence | sequence record 10434 | Author sequence
CTTCTCTGGGCTGTTACAA
