>Addgene plasmid #22793 | p-miR-Report + MT miR-181 BS in CDX2 3UTR | addgene partial sequence | sequence record 28635 | 22793 with M13pUC-fwd
GCGGCCGCATACAAAAAACCAACACACAGATCCAATGAAAATAAAAGATCCTTTATTAAGCTTATTGTAA
CAGCCCAGAGAAGCTCTGGTGACAGACTAGTGCGCAGCTTTCATCACTCGAGCAATTTGGACTTTCCGCC
CTTCTTGGCCTTTATGAGGATCTCTCTGATTTTTCTTGCGTCGAGTTTTCCGGTAAGACCTTTCGGTACT
TCGTCCACAAACACAACTCCTCCGCGCAACTTTTTCGCGGTTGTTACTTGACTGGCGACGTAATCCACGA
TCTCTTTTTCCGTCATCGTCTTTCCGTGCTCCAAAACAACAACGGCGGCGGGAAGTTCACCGGCGTCATC
GTCGGGAAGACCTGCCACGCCCGCGTCGAAGATGTTGGGGTGTTGTAACAATATCGATTCCAATTCAGCG
GGGGCCACCTGATATCCTTTGTATTTAATTAAAGACTTCAAGCGGTCAACTATGAAGAAGTGTTCGTCTT
CGTCCCAGTAAGCTATGTCTCCAGAATGTAGCCATCCATCCTTGTCAATCAAGGCGTTGGTCGCTTCCGG
ATTGTTTACATAACCGGACATAATCATAGGTCCTCTGACACATAATTCGCCTCTCTGATTAACGCCCAGC
GTTTTCCCGGTATCCAGATCCACAACCTTCGCTTCAAAAAATGGAACAACTTTACCGACCGCGCCCGGTT
TATCATCCCCCTCGGGTGTAATCAGAATAGCTGATGTAGTCTC
