[The description below was written by a language model from this plasmid's Addgene catalogue record.]
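Description:
p-miR-Report + MT miR-181 BS in CDX2 3UTR is a luciferase reporter plasmid built on the commercial p-miR-Report backbone (about 6.5 kb without insert), a vector designed for testing microRNA target sites by placing candidate sequences downstream of a luciferase coding region. It is propagated in E. coli as a high-copy plasmid under ampicillin selection. The record lists no feature table, so the promoter driving luciferase, the origin of replication and any mammalian selection marker are not stated.

The insert is a short, 38 bp fragment derived from the 3′ untranslated region of human CDX2 (caudal type homeobox transcription factor 2), corresponding to the predicted miR-181 binding site but carrying mutations in that site. It was cloned between SpeI and HindIII, and both sites remain intact. The exact nature of the mutations is not given in the record.

In this type of assay, a functional microRNA site in the reporter's 3′ UTR lowers luciferase output when the cognate microRNA is present, whereas a mutated site should abolish that repression. This plasmid therefore most plausibly serves as the negative or specificity control, presumably used alongside a reporter carrying the unmutated site, to show that any effect of miR-181 on the CDX2 sequence depends on direct pairing with the site. The associated work concerns miR-181 in EpCAM-positive hepatic cancer stem cells, consistent with testing CDX2 as a miR-181 target.
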