Addgene plasmid #22793: p-miR-Report + MT miR-181 BS in CDX2 3UTR
Depositing lab: Xin Wang. Depositing organization: National Cancer Institute (NCI). Publication: Identification of microRNA-181 by genome-wide screening as a critical player in EpCAM-positive hepatic cancer stem cells. Ji J, Yamashita T, Budhu A, Forgues M, Jia HL, Li C, Deng C, Wauthier E, Reid LM, Ye QH, Qin LX, Yang W, Wang HY, Tang ZY, Croce CM, Wang XW. Hepatology. 2009 Aug . 50(2):472-80. 10.1002/hep.22989 PubMed 19585654.
Backbone
  Vector backbone: p-miR-Report
  Backbone manufacturer: Ambion
  Backbone size w/o insert (bp): 6470
  Vector type: Luciferase
Growth in bacteria
  Bacterial resistance: Ampicillin, 100 μg/mL
  Growth temperature: 37°C
  Growth strain: DH5alpha
  Growth instructions: DH5ALPHA
  Copy number: High Copy
Gene/Insert
  Gene/Insert name: Mutant miR-181 Binding Site in Caudal type homeobox transcription factor 2 3 Untranslated Region (alt names: MT miR-181 BS in CDX2 3UTR; MT CDX2)
  Species: H. sapiens (human)
  Insert size (bp): 38
  Entrez Gene: CDX2 (a.k.a. CDX-3, CDX2/AS, CDX3)
  Cloning method: Restriction Enzyme; 5′ cloning site SpeI (not destroyed); 3′ cloning site HindIII (not destroyed)
  Sequencing primers: 5′ AGGCGATTAAGTTGGGTA; 3′ ATTGCAACGATTTAGGTG
Terms and licenses: Academic/Nonprofit Terms; Industry Terms: Not Available to Industry
How to cite: p-miR-Report + MT miR-181 BS in CDX2 3UTR was a gift from Xin Wang (Addgene plasmid # 22793 ; http://n2t.net/addgene:22793 ; RRID:Addgene_22793)
